>Addgene plasmid #30123 | pFastBac Dual His6 MBP N10 TEV LIC cloning vector (5C) | depositor full sequence | sequence record 13854 | Author sequence
TTCTCTGTCACAGAATGAAAATTTTTCTGTCATCTCTTCGTTATTAATGTTTGTAATTGACTGAATATCA
ACGCTTATTTGCAGCCTGAATGGCGAATGGG
[124 nt withheld, positions 102-225]
C
[91 nt withheld, positions 227-317]
A
[49 nt withheld, positions 319-367]
CCTTTGACGTTGGAGTCCACGTTCTTT
[37 nt withheld, positions 395-431]
ACCCTATCTCGGTCTATTCTTTTGATTTATAAGGGATTTTGCCGATTTCGGCCTATTGGTTAAAAAATGA
GCTGATTTAACAAAAATTTAACGCGAATTTTAACAAACTATTAACGCTTACAATTTAGGTGGCACTTTTC
GGGGAAATGTGCGCGGAACCCCTATTTGTTTATTTTTCTAAATACATTCAAATATGTATCCGCTCATGAG
ACAATAACCCTGATAAATGCTTCAATACTATTGAAAAAGGAAGAGTATGAGTATTCAACATTTCCGTGTC
GCCCTTATTCCCTTTTTTGCGGCATTTTGCCTTCCTGTTTTTGCTCACCCAGAAACGCTGGTGAAAGTAA
AAGATGCTGAAGATCAGTTGGGTGCACGAGTGGGTTACATCGAACTGGATCTCAACAGCGGTAAGATCCT
TGAGAGTTTTCGCCCCGAAGAACGTTTTCCAATGATGAGCACTTTTAAAGTTCTGCTATGTGGCGCGGTA
TTATCCCGTATTGACGCCGGGCAAGAGCAACTCGGTCGCCGCATACACTATTCTCAGAATGACTTGGTTG
AGTACTCACCAGTCACAGAAAAGCATCTTACGGATGGCATGACAGTAAGAGAATTATGCAGTGCTGCCAT
AACCATGAGTGATAACACTGCGGCCAACTTACTTCTGACAACGATCGGAGGACCGAAGGAGCTAACCGCT
TTTTTGCACAACATGGGGGATCATGTAACTCGCCTTGATCGTTGGGAACCGGAGCTGAATGAAGCCATAC
CAAACGACGAGCGTGACACCACGATGCCTGTAGCAATGGCAACAACGTTGCGCAAACTATTAACTGGCGA
ACTACTTACTCTAGCTTCCCGGCAACAATTAATAGACTGGATGGAGGCGGATAAAGTTGCAGGACCACTT
CTGCGCTCGGCCCTTCCGGCTGGCTGGTTTATTGCTGATAAATCTGGAGCCGGTGAGCGTGGGTCTCGCG
GTATCATTGCAGCACTGGGGCCAGATGGTAAGCCCTCCCGTATCGTAGTTATCTACACGACGGGGAGTCA
GGCAACTATGGATGAACGAAATAGACAGATCGCTGAGATAGGTGCCTCACTGATTAAGCATTGGTAACTG
TCAGACCAAGTTTACTCATATATACTTTAGATTGATTTAAAACTTCATTTTTAATTTAAAAGGATCTAGG
TGAAGATCCTTTTTGATAATCTCATGACCAAAATCCCTTAACGTGAGTTTTCGTTCCACTGAGCGTCAGA
CCCCGTAGAAAAGATCAAAGGATCTTCTTGAGATCCTTTTTTTCTGCGCGTAATCTGCTGCTTGCAAACA
AAAAAACCACCGCTACCAGCGGTGGTTTGTTTGCCGGATCAAGAGCTACCAACTCTTTTTCCGAAGGTAA
CTGGCTTCAGCAGAGCGCAGATACCAAATACTGTCCTTCTAGTGTAGCCGTAGTTAGGCCACCACTTCAA
GAACTCTGTAGCACCGCCTACATACCTCGCTCTGCTAATCCTGTTACCAGTGGCTGCTGCCAGTGGCGAT
AAGTCGTGTCTTACCGGGTTGGACTCAAGACGATAGTTACCGGATAAGGCGCAGCGGTCGGGCTGAACGG
GGGGTTCGTGCACACAGCCCAGCTTGGAGCGAACGACCTACACCGAACTGAGATACCTACAGCGTGAGCA
TTGAGAAAGCGCCACGCTTCCCGAAGGGAGAAAGGCGGACAGGTATCCGGTAAGCGGCAGGGTCGGAACA
GGAGAGCGCACGAGGGAGCTTCCAGGGGGAAACGCCTGGTATCTTTATAGTCCTGTCGGGTTTCGCCACC
TCTGACTTGAGCGTCGATTTTTGTGATGCTCGTCAGGGGGGCGGAGCCTATGGAAAAACGCCAGCAACGC
GGCCTTTTTACGGTTCCTGGCCTTTTGCTGGCCTTTTGCTCACATGTTCTTTCCTGCGTTATCCCCTGAT
TCTGTGGATAACCGTATTACCGCCTTTGAGTGAGCTGATACCGCTCGCCGCAGCCGAACGACCGAGCGCA
GCGAGTCAGTGAGCGAGGAAGCGGAAGAGCGCCTGATGCGGTATTTTCTCCTTACGCATCTGTGCGGTAT
TTCACACCGCAGACCAGCCGCGTAACCTGGCAAAATCGGTTACGGTTGAGTAATAAATGGATGCCCTGCG
TAAGCGGGTGTGGGCGGACAATAAAGTCTTAAACTGAACAAAATAGATCTAAACTATGACAATAAAGTCT
TAAACTAGACAGAATAGTTGTAAACTGAAATCAGTCCAGTTATGCTGTGAAAAAGCATACTGGACTTTTG
TTATGGCTAAAGCAAACTCTTCATTTTCTGAAGTGCAAATTGCCCGTCGTATTAAAGAGGGGCGTGGCCA
AGGGCATGGTAAAGACTATATTCGCGGCGTTGTGACAATTTACCGAACAACTCCGCGGCCGGGAAGCCGA
TCTCGGCTTGAACGAATTGTTAGGTGGCGGTACTTGGGTCGACATCAAAGTGCATCACTTCTTCCCGTAT
GCCCAACTTTGTATAGAGAGCCACTGCGGGATCGTCACCGTAATCTGCTTGCACGTAGATCACATAAGCA
CCAAGCGCGTTGGCCTCATGCTTGAGGAGATTGATGAGCGCGGTGGCAATGCCCTGCCTCCGGTGCTCGC
CGGAGACTGCGAGATCATAGATATAGATCTCACTACGCGGCTGCTCAAACCTGGGCAGAACGTAAGCCGC
GAGAGCGCCAACAACCGCTTCTTGGTCGAAGGCAGCAAGCGCGATGAATGTCTTACTACGGAGCAAGTTC
CCGAGGTAATCGGAGTCCGGCTGATGTTGGGAGTAGGTGGCTACGTCTCCGAACTCACGACCGAAAAGAT
CAAGAGCAGCCCGCATGGATTTGACTTGGTCAGGGCCGAGCCTACATGTGCGAATGATGCCCATACTTGA
GCCACCTAACTTTGTTTTAGGGCGACTGCCCTGCTGCGTAACATCGTTGCTGCTGCGTAACATCGTTGCT
GCTCCATAACATCAAACATCGACCCACGGCGTAACGCGCTTGCTGCTTGGATGCCCGAGGCATAGACTGT
ACAAAAAAACAGTCATAACAAGCCATGAAAACCGCCACTGCGCCGTTACCACCGCTGCGTTCGGTCAAGG
TTCTGGACCAGTTGCGTGAGCGCATACGCTACTTGCATTACAGTTTACGAACCGAACAGGCTTATGTCAA
CTGGGTTCGTGCCTTCATCCGTTTCCACGGTGTGCGTCACCCGGCAACCTTGGGCAGCAGCGAAGTCGAG
GCATTTCTGTCCTGGCTGGCGAACGAGCGCAAGGTTTCGGTCTCCACGCATCGTCAGGCATTGGCGGCCT
TGCTGTTCTTCTACGGCAAGGTGCTGTGCACGGATCTGCCCTGGCTTCAGGAGATCGGTAGACCTCGGCC
GTCGCGGCGCTTGCCGGTGGTGCTGACCCCGGATGAAGTGGTTCGCATCCTCGGTTTTCTGGAAGGCGAG
CATCGTTTGTTCGCCCAGGACTCTAGCTATAGTTCTAGTGGTTGGCCTACGTACCCGTAGTGGCTATGGC
AGGGCTTGCCGCCCCGACGTTGGCTGCGAGCCCTGGGCCTTCACCCGAACTTGGGGGTTGGGGTGGGGAA
AAGGAAGAAACGCGGGCGTATTGGTCCCAATGGGGTCTCGGTGGGGTATCGACAGAGTGCCAGCCCTGGG
ACCGAACCCCGCGTTTATGAACAAACGACCCAACACCCGTGCGTTTTATTCTGTCTTTTTATTGCCGTCA
TAGCGCGGGTTCCTTCCGGTATTGTCTCCTTCCGTGTTTCAGTTAGCCTCCCCCATCTCCCGGTACCGCA
TGCCTTATGGAGTTGGGATATCTATATCTCCTTCTTAAAGCCCGGGTGATCAAGTCTTCGTCGAGTGATT
GTAAATAAAATGTAATTTACAGTATAGTATTTTAATTAATATACAAATGATTTGATAATAATTCTTATTT
AACTATAATATATTGTGTTGGGTTGAATTAAAGGTCCGTATACTCCGGACTATTAATAGATCATGGAGAT
AATTAAAATGATAACCATCTCGCAAATAAATAAGTATTTTACTGTTTTCGTAACAGTTTTGTAATAAAAA
AACCTATAACTATTCCGGATTATTCATACCGTCCCACCATCGGGCGCGGATCCCGGTCCGATGGGTTCTT
CTCACCATCACCATCACCATGGTTCTTCTATGAAAATCGAAGAAGGTAAACTGGTAATCTGGATTAACGG
CGATAAAGGCTATAACGGTCTCGCTGAAGTCGGTAAGAAATTCGAGAAAGATACCGGAATTAAAGTCACC
GTTGAGCATCCGGATAAACTGGAAGAGAAATTCCCACAGGTTGCGGCAACTGGCGATGGCCCTGACATTA
TCTTCTGGGCACACGACCGCTTTGGTGGCTACGCTCAATCTGGCCTGTTGGCTGAAATCACCCCGGACAA
AGCGTTCCAGGACAAGCTGTATCCGTTTACCTGGGATGCCGTACGTTACAACGGCAAGCTGATTGCTTAC
CCGATCGCTGTTGAAGCGTTATCGCTGATTTATAACAAAGATCTGCTGCCGAACCCGCCAAAAACCTGGG
AAGAGATCCCGGCGCTGGATAAAGAACTGAAAGCGAAAGGTAAGAGCGCGCTGATGTTCAACCTGCAAGA
ACCGTACTTCACCTGGCCGCTGATTGCTGCTGACGGGGGTTATGCGTTCAAGTATGAAAACGGCAAGTAC
GACATTAAAGACGTGGGCGTGGATAACGCTGGCGCGAAAGCGGGTCTGACCTTCCTGGTTGACCTGATTA
AAAACAAACACATGAATGCAGACACCGATTACTCCATCGCAGAAGCTGCCTTTAATAAAGGCGAAACAGC
GATGACCATCAACGGCCCGTGGGCATGGTCCAACATCGACACCAGCAAAGTGAATTATGGTGTAACGGTA
CTGCCGACCTTCAAGGGTCAACCATCCAAACCGTTCGTTGGCGTGCTGAGCGCAGGTATTAACGCCGCCA
GTCCGAACAAAGAGCTGGCAAAAGAGTTCCTCGAAAACTATCTGCTGACTGATGAAGGTCTGGAAGCGGT
TAATAAAGACAAACCGCTGGGTGCCGTAGCGCTGAAGTCTTACGAGGAAGAGTTGGCGAAAGATCCACGT
ATTGCCGCCACTATGGAAAACGCCCAGAAAGGTGAAATCATGCCGAACATCCCGCAGATGTCCGCTTTCT
GGTATGCCGTGCGTACTGCGGTGATCAACGCCGCCAGCGGTCGTCAGACTGTCGATGAAGCCCTGAAAGA
CGCGCAGACTAATTCGAGCTCGAACAACAACAACAATAACAATAACAACAACCTCGGGATCGAGGAAAAC
CTGTACTTCCAATCCAATATTGGAAGTGGATAACGGATCCGAATTCAAAGGCCTACGTCGACGAGCTCAC
TAGTCGCGGCCGCTTTCGAATCTAGAGCCTGCAGTCTCGACAAGCTTGTCGAGAAGTACTAGAGGATCAT
AATCAGCCATACCACATTTGTAGAGGTTTTACTTGCTTTAAAAAACCTCCCACACCTCCCCCTGAACCTG
AAACATAAAATGAATGCAATTGTTGTTGTTAACTTGTTTATTGCAGCTTATAATGGTTACAAATAAAGCA
ATAGCATCACAAATTTCACAAATAAAGCATTTTTTTCACTGCATTCTAGTTGTGGTTTGTCCAAACTCAT
CAATGTATCTTATCATGTCTGGATCTGATCACTGCTTGAGCCTAGGAGATCCGAACCAGATAAGTGAAAT
CTAGTTCCAAACTATTTTGTCATTTTTAATTTTCGTATTAGCTTACGACGCTACACCCAGTTCCCATCTA
TTTTGTCACTCTTCCCTAAATAATCCTTAAAAACTCCATTTCCACCCCTCCCAGTTCCCAACTATTTTGT
CCGCCCACAGCGGGGCATTTTTCTTCCTGTTATGTTTTTAATCAAACATCCTGCCAACTCCATGTGACAA
ACCGTCATCTTCGGCTACTTT
Features (pLannotate 1.2.2; 19 found; start..end, strand, type, name):
     81..97      +  CDS            lacZα (fragment): LacZα fragment of β-galactosidase; lacZ fragment
    102..530     +  rep_origin     f1 ori (sequence partly withheld): f1 bacteriophage origin of replication; arrow indicates direction of (+) strand synthesis
    583..687     +  promoter       AmpR promoter: bla
    688..1548    +  CDS            AmpR: β-lactamase; bla; confers resistance to ampicillin, carbenicillin, and related antibiotics
   1719..2307    +  rep_origin     ori: high-copy-number ColE1/pMB1/pBR322/pUC origin of replication
   2493..2542    -  misc_feature   bom (fragment): basis of mobility region from pBR322
   2610..2834    -  mobile_element Tn7R: mini-Tn7 element (right end of the Tn7 transposon) Tn7
   2901..3434    -  CDS            GmR: gentamycin acetyltransferase; aacC1; confers resistance to gentamycin
   3623..3651    -  promoter       Pc promoter: intI1 (promoter lies within the coding sequence); class 1 integron promoter
   3629..3976    -  CDS            YPR2_ECOLX (fragment): Protein predicted: Swiss-Prot protein existence level 4. From Escherichia coli.
   4160..4208    -  polyA_signal   HSV TK poly(A) signal: herpes simplex virus thymidine kinase polyadenylation signal (Cole and Stacy, 1985)
   4348..4457    -  promoter       p10 promoter: baculovirus promoter for expression in insect cells
   4481..4570    +  promoter       polyhedrin promoter: polh from Autographa californica; promoter for the baculovirus polyhedrin gene
   4634..4651    +  CDS            6xHis: 6xHis affinity tag
   4661..5761    +  CDS            MBP: maltose binding protein from E. coli; malE (mutated); This version of the gene does not encode a signal sequence, so MBP will remain in the cytosol.
   5816..5832    +  CDS            TEV site (fragment): tobacco etch virus (TEV) protease recognition and cleavage site
   5956..6039    +  CDS            large T antigen (fragment): large T antigen from SV40 (simian virus 40)
   6062..6196    +  polyA_signal   SV40 poly(A) signal: SV40 polyadenylation signal
   6225..6390    -  mobile_element Tn7L: mini-Tn7 element (left end of the Tn7 transposon) Tn7
