[The description below was written by a language model from this plasmid's Addgene catalogue record and pLannotate feature annotations shown in this document.]
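Description:
pFastBac Dual His6 MBP N10 TEV LIC cloning vector (5C) is an empty 6,472 bp baculovirus donor plasmid for insect cell expression, built on pFastBac Dual and adapted for ligation-independent cloning (LIC). It is propagated in E. coli from a high-copy ColE1/pUC-type origin under ampicillin selection (AmpR) and also carries an f1 origin. The expression region lies between the Tn7R and Tn7L ends of a mini-Tn7 element, together with a gentamicin acetyltransferase gene driven by the Pc integron promoter. In pFastBac-type systems this arrangement allows the whole cassette to be transposed into a baculovirus shuttle genome (bacmid) in E. coli, with gentamicin marking the transposed segment. The resulting recombinant bacmid is then used to generate virus for infecting insect cells.

Two divergent late baculovirus promoters permit co-expression of two proteins from one construct. The polyhedrin promoter drives a built-in N-terminal fusion consisting of a 6xHis tag, a cytosolic (signal-sequence-free) E. coli maltose binding protein, an N10 linker and a TEV protease cleavage site. This is followed by LIC site 1 and an SV40 polyadenylation signal. A gene inserted there gains a tag useful for affinity purification and solubility that TEV protease can later remove. The oppositely oriented p10 promoter, terminated by the HSV TK poly(A) signal, serves LIC site 2, where an inserted gene remains untagged.

The two LIC sites are opened with different restriction enzymes, can be filled in either order, and are destroyed during cloning. According to the depositor, the primer tags are shared with a family of related vectors, so a single PCR product can be placed into many vectors in parallel. The vector is suited to producing tagged proteins or two-subunit complexes in insect cells.
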