Addgene plasmid #30123: pFastBac Dual His6 MBP N10 TEV LIC cloning vector (5C)
Purpose: (Empty Backbone)
Depositing lab: Scott Gradia. Depositing organization: University of California, Berkeley.
Backbone
  Vector backbone: pFastBac Dual
  Backbone size (bp): 6472
  Vector type: Insect Expression
  Selectable markers: Gentamicin
Growth in bacteria
  Bacterial resistance: Ampicillin, 100 μg/mL
  Growth temperature: 37°C
  Growth strain: DH5alpha
  Copy number: High Copy
Gene/Insert
  Gene/Insert name: None
  Tag / fusion protein: His6-MBP-N10-TEV (N terminal on backbone)
  Cloning method: Restriction Enzyme; 5′ cloning site LIC site (destroyed during cloning); 3′ cloning site LIC site (destroyed during cloning)
  Sequencing primers: 5′ see notes; 3′ see notes
Terms and licenses: Academic/Nonprofit Terms; Industry Terms: Not Available to Industry
Depositor comments: This plasmid is a LIC-adapted pFastBac Dual vector. It uses the same PCR primer tags as with most of our other vectors, so one PCR product can be inserted into many different vectors at once. This vector is a dual expression vector, and your genes can be inserted in any order (check your gene for internal restriction sites, as this may dictate cloning order). A gene inserted into LIC site 1 will have a His6-MBP-N10-TEV tag added to the N-terminus. A gene inserted into LIC site 2 will remain untagged. LIC site v1: Add the following tags to your PCR primers: LicV1 Forward Tag TACTTCCAATCCAATGCA LicV1 Reverse Tag TTATCCACTTCCAATGTTATTA Linearize vector with SspI and gel purify. T4-treat vector with dGTP. For the PCR product, T4-treat with dCTP. LIC site v2: Add the following tags to your PCR primers: LicV2 Forward Tag TTTAAGAAGGAGATATAGATC(ATG) LicV2 Reverse Tag TTATGGAGTTGGGATCTTATTA Linearize vector with EcoRV and gel purify. T4-treat vector with dCTP. For the PCR product, T4-treat with dGTP. For more information, please see our website: http://qb3.berkeley.edu/qb3/macrolab/
How to cite: pFastBac Dual His6 MBP N10 TEV LIC cloning vector (5C) was a gift from Scott Gradia (Addgene plasmid # 30123 ; http://n2t.net/addgene:30123 ; RRID:Addgene_30123)
