>Addgene plasmid #30123 | pFastBac Dual His6 MBP N10 TEV LIC cloning vector (5C) | addgene partial sequence | sequence record 35265 | 30123 with polyhedrin-fwd
GTTTTGTAATAAAAAAACCTATAACTATTCCGGATTATTCATACCGTCCCACCATCGGGCGCGGATCCCG
GTCCGATGGGTTCTTCTCACCATCACCATCACCATGGTTCTTCTATGAAAATCGAAGAAGGTAAACTGGT
AATCTGGATTAACGGCGATAAAGGCTATAACGGTCTCGCTGAAGTCGGTAAGAAATTCGAGAAAGATACC
GGAATTAAAGTCACCGTTGAGCATCCGGATAAACTGGAAGAGAAATTCCCACAGGTTGCGGCAACTGGCG
ATGGCCCTGACATTATCTTCTGGGCACACGACCGCTTTGGTGGCTACGCTCAATCTGGCCTGTTGGCTGA
AATCACCCCGGACAAAGCGTTCCAGGACAAGCTGTATCCGTTTACCTGGGATGCCGTACGTTACAACGGC
AAGCTGATTGCTTACCCGATCGCTGTTGAAGCGTTATCGCTGATTTATAACAAAGATCTGCTGCCGAACC
CGCCAAAAACCTGGGAAGAGATCCCGGCGCTGGATAAAGAACTGAAAGCGAAAGGTAAGAGCGCGCTGAT
GTTCAACCTGCAAGAACCGTACTTCACCTGGCCGCTGATTGCTGCTGACGGGGGTTATGCGTTCAAGTAT
GAAAACGGCAAGTACGACATTAAAGACGTGGGCGTGGATAACGCTGGCGCGAAAGCGGGTCTGACCTTCC
TGGTTGACCTGATTAAAAACAAACACATGAATGCAGACACCGATTACTCCATCGCAGAAGCTGCCTTTAA
TAAAGGCGAAACAGCGATGACCATCAACGGCCCGTGGGCATGGTCCAACATCGACACCAGCAAAGTGAAT
TATGGTGTAACGGTACTGCCGACCTTCAAGGGTCAACCATCCAA
