>Addgene plasmid #30123 | pFastBac Dual His6 MBP N10 TEV LIC cloning vector (5C) | addgene partial sequence | sequence record 36400 | SV40pA-R 5'-GAAATTTGTGATGCTATTGC-3'
TTAACAACAACAATTGCATTCATTTTATGTTTCAGGTTCAGGGGGAGGTGTGGGAGGTTTTTTAAAGCAA
GTAAAACCTCTACAAATGTGGTATGGCTGATTATGATCCTCTAGTACTTCTCGACAAGCTTGTCGAGACT
GCAGGCTCTAGATTCGAAAGCGGCCGCGACTAGTGAGCTCGTCGACGTAGGCCTTTGAATTCGGATCCGT
TATCCACTTCCAATATTGGATTGGAAGTACAGGTTTTCCTCGATCCCGAGGTTGTTGTTATTGTTATTGT
TGTTGTTGTTCGAGCTCGAATTAGTCTGCGCGTCTTTCAGGGCTTCATCGACAGTCTGACGACCGCTGGC
GGCGTTGATCACCGCAGTACGCACGGCATACCAGAAAGCGGACATCTGCGGGATGTTCGGCATGATTTCA
CCTTTCTGGGCGTTTTCCATAGTGGCGGCAATACGTGGATCTTTCGCCAACTCTTCCTCGTAAGACTTCA
GCGCTACGGCACCCAGCGGTTTGTCTTTATTAACCGCTTCCAGACCTTCATCAGTCAGCAGATAGTTTTC
GAGGAACTCTTTTGCCAGCTCTTTGTTCGGACTGGCGGCGTTAATACCTGCGCTCAGCACGCCAACGAAC
GGTTTGGATGGTTGACCCTTGAAGGTCGGCAGTACCGTTACACCATAATTCACTTTGCTGGTGTCGATGT
TGGACCATGCCCACGGGCCGTTGATGGTCATCGCTGTTTCGCCTTTATTAAAGGCAGCTTCTGCGATGGA
GTAATCGGTGTCTGCATTCATGTGTTTGTTTTTAATCAGGTCAACCAGGAAGGTCAGACCCGCTTTCGCG
CCAGCGTTATCCACGCCCACGTCTTTAATGTCGTACTTGCCGTTTTCATACTTGA
